Addgene plasmid #85096: p1G108CP20X
Purpose: Expresses PCNA1 variant (G108C) fused to putidaredoxin in E. coli
Depositing lab: Teruyuki Nagamune. Depositing organization: The University of Tokyo. Publication: Immobilization of a Bacterial Cytochrome P450 Monooxygenase System on a Solid Support. Tan CY, Hirakawa H, Suzuki R, Haga T, Iwata F, Nagamune T. Angew Chem Int Ed Engl. 2016 Oct 26. doi: 10.1002/anie.201608033. PubMed 27781345.
Backbone
  Vector backbone: pET-28b(+)
  Backbone manufacturer: Merck Millipore
  Backbone size w/o insert (bp): 5332
  Total vector size (bp): 6499
  Modifications to backbone: N/A
  Vector type: Bacterial Expression
Growth in bacteria
  Bacterial resistance: Kanamycin, 50 μg/mL
  Growth temperature: 37°C
  Growth strain: DH5alpha
  Growth instructions: Supplement with 1% glucose is recommended to suppress leaky expression.
  Copy number: Low Copy
Gene/Insert
  Gene/Insert name: The G108C variant of PCNA1 fused to putidaredoxin (alt name: PCNA1(G108C)-(Pro)20-PdX)
  Species: Synthetic; Sulfolobus solfataricus P2, Pseudomonas putida
  Insert size (bp): 1167
  Mutation: G108C in PCNA1
  Promoter: T7 promoter
  Tag / fusion protein: His6 tag (N terminal on backbone)
  Cloning method: Unknown
  Sequencing primers: 5′ T7; 3′ T7 Terminal
Terms and licenses: Academic/Nonprofit Terms; Industry Terms: Not Available to Industry
Depositor comments: The plasmid was obtained from p1G108C-GG (Plasmid #85092), pHPro51 (Plasmid #85097), pHPro52 (Plasmid #85098), pHPro53 (Plasmid #85099) and pBsaPro5X (Plasmid #85100) by Golden Gate assembly.
How to cite: p1G108CP20X was a gift from Teruyuki Nagamune (Addgene plasmid # 85096 ; http://n2t.net/addgene:85096 ; RRID:Addgene_85096)
