[The description below was written by a language model from this plasmid's Addgene catalogue record and pLannotate feature annotations shown in this document.]
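Description:
p1G108CP20X is a bacterial expression plasmid built on the pET-28b(+) backbone for producing a fusion protein in E. coli. It is about 6.5 kb. The plasmid replicates from a pBR322-type ColE1 origin accompanied by the bom region and the rop gene, which keeps copy number low, and it also carries an f1 phage origin. Selection is by kanamycin through the aminoglycoside phosphotransferase gene. A lacI gene with its own promoter supplies lac repressor. The short tetracycline-resistance fragments, CAP binding site and AmpR promoter fragment in the feature table appear to be backbone remnants picked up by automated annotation rather than functional parts.

The expression cassette runs from a T7 promoter with an adjacent lac operator and the T7 gene 10 ribosome binding site to the T7 terminator, so transcription depends on T7 RNA polymerase in the host and is inducible with IPTG. The open reading frame begins with the backbone's N-terminal His6 tag and a thrombin cleavage site. This is followed by PCNA1, a sliding clamp subunit from Sulfolobus solfataricus P2, carrying a G108C substitution. A spacer, described in the alternative insert name as a 20-residue proline linker, joins PCNA1 to putidaredoxin (camB) from Pseudomonas putida, the iron-sulfur protein that shuttles electrons to cytochrome P450cam. A His-tag sequence is also annotated downstream of the insert, but the record does not say whether it is translated.

According to the depositor, the plasmid was made by Golden Gate assembly from a PCNA1(G108C) parent and several proline-linker donor plasmids. The associated publication concerns immobilising a bacterial cytochrome P450 monooxygenase system on a solid support. This suggests the PCNA1 fusion is one component of that system, although the record does not state the specific role of the cysteine substitution.
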