Features (pLannotate 1.2.2; 22 found; start..end, strand, type, name):
     12..467     +  rep_origin     f1 ori (sequence partly withheld): f1 bacteriophage origin of replication; arrow indicates direction of (+) strand synthesis
    494..551     +  promoter       AmpR promoter (fragment): bla
    560..1375    -  CDS            KanR: aminoglycoside phosphotransferase; aph(3')-Ia; confers resistance to kanamycin in bacteria or G418 (Geneticin®) in eukaryotes
   1497..2085    +  rep_origin     ori: high-copy-number ColE1/pMB1/pBR322/pUC origin of replication
   2271..2413    -  misc_feature   bom: basis of mobility region from pBR322
   2515..2706    -  CDS            rop: Rop protein, which maintains plasmids at low copy number; rop
   2723..3103    +  CDS            YPB1_ECOLX: Protein predicted: Swiss-Prot protein existence level 4. From Escherichia coli.
   3175..3466    -  CDS            TcR (fragment): tetracycline efflux protein; tet; confers resistance to tetracycline
   3481..3502    -  protein_bind   CAP binding site: CAP binding activates transcription in the presence of cAMP. E. coli catabolite activator protein
   3515..4597    -  CDS            lacI: lac repressor; lacI; The lac repressor binds to the lac operator to inhibit transcription in E. coli. This inhibition can be relieved by adding lactose or isopropyl-β-D-thiogalactopyranoside (IPTG).
   4598..4675    -  promoter       lacI promoter: lacI
   4683..4962    -  CDS            TcR (fragment): tetracycline efflux protein; tet; confers resistance to tetracycline
   4984..5002    +  promoter       T7 promoter: promoter for bacteriophage T7 RNA polymerase
   5003..5027    +  protein_bind   lac operator: The lac repressor binds to the lac operator to inhibit transcription in E. coli. This inhibition can be relieved by adding lactose or isopropyl-β-D-thiogalactopyranoside (IPTG). lac repressor encoded by lacI
   5042..5064    +  RBS            RBS: efficient ribosome binding site from bacteriophage T7 gene 10 (Olins and Rangwala, 1989)
   5083..5099    +  CDS            capTEV™ (fragment): composite tag for in vivo biotinylation, TEV protease cleavage, and 6xHis tagging
   5110..5127    +  CDS            thrombin site: thrombin recognition and cleavage site
   5131..5877    +  CDS            pcn1: PCNA1_SACS2 - Also known as pcnA-like. Experimental evidence at protein level: Swiss-Prot protein existence level 1. One of the sliding clamp subunits that acts as a moving platform for DNA processing. Responsible for tethering the catalytic subunit of DNA polymerase to DNA during high-speed replication. Heterotrimer stimulates the Holliday junction resolvase Hjc. DNA polymerase I, DNA ligase and the flap endonuclease may be constitutively associated with the PCNA heterotrimer forming a scanning complex able to couple DNA synthesis and Okazaki fragment maturation. From Saccharolobus solfataric
   5968..6288    +  CDS            camB: PUTX_PSEPU - Experimental evidence at protein level: Swiss-Prot protein existence level 1. The oxidation of camphor by cytochrome P450-CAM requires the participation of a flavoprotein, putidaredoxin reductase, and an iron- sulfur protein, putidaredoxin, to mediate the transfer of electrons from NADH to P450 for oxygen activation. From Pseudomonas putida (Arthrobacter siderocapsulatus).
   6343..6360    +  CDS            9xHis (fragment): 9xHis affinity tag
   6370..6419    +  CDS            SET1 (fragment): solubility-enhancement tag derived from T7 phage gene 10B
   6427..6474    +  terminator     T7 terminator: transcription terminator for bacteriophage T7 RNA polymerase
>Addgene plasmid #85096 | p1G108CP20X | depositor full sequence | sequence record 164482 | p1G108CP20X sequence 6499 bps
TGGCGAATGGG
[124 nt withheld, positions 12-135]
C
[91 nt withheld, positions 137-227]
A
[49 nt withheld, positions 229-277]
CCTTTGACGTTGGAGTCCACGTTCTTT
[37 nt withheld, positions 305-341]
ACCCTATCTCGGTCTATTCTTTTGATTTATAAGGGATTTTGCCGATTTCGGCCTATTGGTTAAAAAATGA
GCTGATTTAACAAAAATTTAACGCGAATTTTAACAAAATATTAACGTTTACAATTTCAGGTGGCACTTTT
CGGGGAAATGTGCGCGGAACCCCTATTTGTTTATTTTTCTAAATACATTCAAATATGTATCCGCTCATGA
ATTAATTCTTAGAAAAACTCATCGAGCATCAAATGAAACTGCAATTTATTCATATCAGGATTATCAATAC
CATATTTTTGAAAAAGCCGTTTCTGTAATGAAGGAGAAAACTCACCGAGGCAGTTCCATAGGATGGCAAG
ATCCTGGTATCGGTCTGCGATTCCGACTCGTCCAACATCAATACAACCTATTAATTTCCCCTCGTCAAAA
ATAAGGTTATCAAGTGAGAAATCACCATGAGTGACGACTGAATCCGGTGAGAATGGCAAAAGTTTATGCA
TTTCTTTCCAGACTTGTTCAACAGGCCAGCCATTACGCTCGTCATCAAAATCACTCGCATCAACCAAACC
GTTATTCATTCGTGATTGCGCCTGAGCGAGACGAAATACGCGATCGCTGTTAAAAGGACAATTACAAACA
GGAATCGAATGCAACCGGCGCAGGAACACTGCCAGCGCATCAACAATATTTTCACCTGAATCAGGATATT
CTTCTAATACCTGGAATGCTGTTTTCCCGGGGATCGCAGTGGTGAGTAACCATGCATCATCAGGAGTACG
GATAAAATGCTTGATGGTCGGAAGAGGCATAAATTCCGTCAGCCAGTTTAGTCTGACCATCTCATCTGTA
ACATCATTGGCAACGCTACCTTTGCCATGTTTCAGAAACAACTCTGGCGCATCGGGCTTCCCATACAATC
GATAGATTGTCGCACCTGATTGCCCGACATTATCGCGAGCCCATTTATACCCATATAAATCAGCATCCAT
GTTGGAATTTAATCGCGGCCTAGAGCAAGACGTTTCCCGTTGAATATGGCTCATAACACCCCTTGTATTA
CTGTTTATGTAAGCAGACAGTTTTATTGTTCATGACCAAAATCCCTTAACGTGAGTTTTCGTTCCACTGA
GCGTCAGACCCCGTAGAAAAGATCAAAGGATCTTCTTGAGATCCTTTTTTTCTGCGCGTAATCTGCTGCT
TGCAAACAAAAAAACCACCGCTACCAGCGGTGGTTTGTTTGCCGGATCAAGAGCTACCAACTCTTTTTCC
GAAGGTAACTGGCTTCAGCAGAGCGCAGATACCAAATACTGTCCTTCTAGTGTAGCCGTAGTTAGGCCAC
CACTTCAAGAACTCTGTAGCACCGCCTACATACCTCGCTCTGCTAATCCTGTTACCAGTGGCTGCTGCCA
GTGGCGATAAGTCGTGTCTTACCGGGTTGGACTCAAGACGATAGTTACCGGATAAGGCGCAGCGGTCGGG
CTGAACGGGGGGTTCGTGCACACAGCCCAGCTTGGAGCGAACGACCTACACCGAACTGAGATACCTACAG
CGTGAGCTATGAGAAAGCGCCACGCTTCCCGAAGGGAGAAAGGCGGACAGGTATCCGGTAAGCGGCAGGG
TCGGAACAGGAGAGCGCACGAGGGAGCTTCCAGGGGGAAACGCCTGGTATCTTTATAGTCCTGTCGGGTT
TCGCCACCTCTGACTTGAGCGTCGATTTTTGTGATGCTCGTCAGGGGGGCGGAGCCTATGGAAAAACGCC
AGCAACGCGGCCTTTTTACGGTTCCTGGCCTTTTGCTGGCCTTTTGCTCACATGTTCTTTCCTGCGTTAT
CCCCTGATTCTGTGGATAACCGTATTACCGCCTTTGAGTGAGCTGATACCGCTCGCCGCAGCCGAACGAC
CGAGCGCAGCGAGTCAGTGAGCGAGGAAGCGGAAGAGCGCCTGATGCGGTATTTTCTCCTTACGCATCTG
TGCGGTATTTCACACCGCATATATGGTGCACTCTCAGTACAATCTGCTCTGATGCCGCATAGTTAAGCCA
GTATACACTCCGCTATCGCTACGTGACTGGGTCATGGCTGCGCCCCGACACCCGCCAACACCCGCTGACG
CGCCCTGACGGGCTTGTCTGCTCCCGGCATCCGCTTACAGACAAGCTGTGACCGTCTCCGGGAGCTGCAT
GTGTCAGAGGTTTTCACCGTCATCACCGAAACGCGCGAGGCAGCTGCGGTAAAGCTCATCAGCGTGGTCG
TGAAGCGATTCACAGATGTCTGCCTGTTCATCCGCGTCCAGCTCGTTGAGTTTCTCCAGAAGCGTTAATG
TCTGGCTTCTGATAAAGCGGGCCATGTTAAGGGCGGTTTTTTCCTGTTTGGTCACTGATGCCTCCGTGTA
AGGGGGATTTCTGTTCATGGGGGTAATGATACCGATGAAACGAGAGAGGATGCTCACGATACGGGTTACT
GATGATGAACATGCCCGGTTACTGGAACGTTGTGAGGGTAAACAACTGGCGGTATGGATGCGGCGGGACC
AGAGAAAAATCACTCAGGGTCAATGCCAGCGCTTCGTTAATACAGATGTAGGTGTTCCACAGGGTAGCCA
GCAGCATCCTGCGATGCAGATCCGGAACATAATGGTGCAGGGCGCTGACTTCCGCGTTTCCAGACTTTAC
GAAACACGGAAACCGAAGACCATTCATGTTGTTGCTCAGGTCGCAGACGTTTTGCAGCAGCAGTCGCTTC
ACGTTCGCTCGCGTATCGGTGATTCATTCTGCTAACCAGTAAGGCAACCCCGCCAGCCTAGCCGGGTCCT
CAACGACAGGAGCACGATCATGCGCACCCGTGGGGCCGCCATGCCGGCGATAATGGCCTGCTTCTCGCCG
AAACGTTTGGTGGCGGGACCAGTGACGAAGGCTTGAGCGAGGGCGTGCAAGATTCCGAATACCGCAAGCG
ACAGGCCGATCATCGTCGCGCTCCAGCGAAAGCGGTCCTCGCCGAAAATGACCCAGAGCGCTGCCGGCAC
CTGTCCTACGAGTTGCATGATAAAGAAGACAGTCATAAGTGCGGCGACGATAGTCATGCCCCGCGCCCAC
CGGAAGGAGCTGACTGGGTTGAAGGCTCTCAAGGGCATCGGTCGAGATCCCGGTGCCTAATGAGTGAGCT
AACTTACATTAATTGCGTTGCGCTCACTGCCCGCTTTCCAGTCGGGAAACCTGTCGTGCCAGCTGCATTA
ATGAATCGGCCAACGCGCGGGGAGAGGCGGTTTGCGTATTGGGCGCCAGGGTGGTTTTTCTTTTCACCAG
TGAGACGGGCAACAGCTGATTGCCCTTCACCGCCTGGCCCTGAGAGAGTTGCAGCAAGCGGTCCACGCTG
GTTTGCCCCAGCAGGCGAAAATCCTGTTTGATGGTGGTTAACGGCGGGATATAACATGAGCTGTCTTCGG
TATCGTCGTATCCCACTACCGAGATATCCGCACCAACGCGCAGCCCGGACTCGGTAATGGCGCGCATTGC
GCCCAGCGCCATCTGATCGTTGGCAACCAGCATCGCAGTGGGAACGATGCCCTCATTCAGCATTTGCATG
GTTTGTTGAAAACCGGACATGGCACTCCAGTCGCCTTCCCGTTCCGCTATCGGCTGAATTTGATTGCGAG
TGAGATATTTATGCCAGCCAGCCAGACGCAGACGCGCCGAGACAGAACTTAATGGGCCCGCTAACAGCGC
GATTTGCTGGTGACCCAATGCGACCAGATGCTCCACGCCCAGTCGCGTACCGTCTTCATGGGAGAAAATA
ATACTGTTGATGGGTGTCTGGTCAGAGACATCAAGAAATAACGCCGGAACATTAGTGCAGGCAGCTTCCA
CAGCAATGGCATCCTGGTCATCCAGCGGATAGTTAATGATCAGCCCACTGACGCGTTGCGCGAGAAGATT
GTGCACCGCCGCTTTACAGGCTTCGACGCCGCTTCGTTCTACCATCGACACCACCACGCTGGCACCCAGT
TGATCGGCGCGAGATTTAATCGCCGCGACAATTTGCGACGGCGCGTGCAGGGCCAGACTGGAGGTGGCAA
CGCCAATCAGCAACGACTGTTTGCCCGCCAGTTGTTGTGCCACGCGGTTGGGAATGTAATTCAGCTCCGC
CATCGCCGCTTCCACTTTTTCCCGCGTTTTCGCAGAAACGTGGCTGGCCTGGTTCACCACGCGGGAAACG
GTCTGATAAGAGACACCGGCATACTCTGCGACATCGTATAACGTTACTGGTTTCACATTCACCACCCTGA
ATTGACTCTCTTCCGGGCGCTATCATGCCATACCGCGAAAGGTTTTGCGCCATTCGATGGTGTCCGGGAT
CTCGACGCTCTCCCTTATGCGACTCCTGCATTAGGAAGCAGCCCAGTAGTAGGTTGAGGCCGTTGAGCAC
CGCCGCCGCAAGGAATGGTGCATGCAAGGAGATGGCGCCCAACAGTCCCCCGGCCACGGGGCCTGCCACC
ATACCCACGCCGAAACAAGCGCTCATGAGCCCGAAGTGGCGAGCCCGATCTTCCCCATCGGTGATGTCGG
CGATATAGGCGCCAGCAACCGCACCTGTGGCGCCGGTGATGCCGGCCACGATGCGTCCGGCGTAGAGGAT
CGAGATCTCGATCCCGCGAAATTAATACGACTCACTATAGGGGAATTGTGAGCGGATAACAATTCCCCTC
TAGAAATAATTTTGTTTAACTTTAAGAAGGAGATATACCATGGGCAGCAGCCATCATCATCATCATCACA
GCAGCGGCCTGGTGCCGCGCGGCAGCCATATGTTTAAAATTGTGTATCCGAACGCCAAAGATTTCTTTAG
CTTCATCAACAGCATTACCAACGTTACGGATTCTATCATCCTGAACTTCACCGAAGATGGCATCTTCAGT
CGTCATCTGACGGAAGATAAAGTGCTGATGGCAATCATGCGCATTCCGAAAGATGTTCTGTCTGAATACA
GTATTGATAGCCCGACCTCTGTGAAACTGGATGTGAGCTCTGTGAAGAAAATTCTGAGCAAAGCAAGTAG
CAAAAAAGCGACGATTGAACTGACCGAAACGGATTCTGGCCTGAAAATCATCATCCGTGATGAAAAATCT
TGCGCCAAAAGTACCATCTACATCAAAGCAGAAAAAGGCCAGGTTGAACAGCTGACGGAACCGAAAGTGA
ACCTGGCCGTTAATTTTACCACGGATGAAAGCGTGCTGAACGTTATCGCGGCCGATGTGACCCTGGTTGG
TGAAGAAATGCGTATCAGCACGGAAGAAGATAAAATCAAAATTGAAGCGGGCGAAGAAGGTAAACGCTAT
GTGGCCTTTCTGATGAAAGATAAACCGCTGAAAGAACTGAGCATCGATACCTCTGCCTCTAGTAGCTACA
GCGCAGAAATGTTCAAAGATGCGGTGAAAGGCCTGCGTGGTTTTAGTGCGCCGACGATGGTGTCTTTCGG
TGAAAATCTGCCGATGAAAATTGATGTGGAAGCAGTTAGCGGCGGTCACATGATCTTCTGGATTGCGCCG
CGCCTGGGAGGTGGCGGTTCCCCTCCACCTCCACCGCCTCCTCCACCGCCACCACCGCCGCCTCCACCTC
CACCGCCGCCCGGAGGTGGTGGCTCTATGTCTAAAGTTGTTTACGTTTCTCACGACGGTACCCGTCGCGA
ACTGGACGTTGCGGACGGTGTTTCTCTGATGCAGGCGGCAGTTTCTAACGGCATCTACGACATCGTTGGT
GACTGCGGTGGTTCTGCGTCTTGCGCGACCTGCCACGTGTACGTGAACGAAGCGTTCACCGACAAAGTTC
CGGCTGCTAACGAACGTGAAATCGGTATGCTGGAATCTGTTACCGCGGAACTGAAACCGAACTCTCGTCT
GTCTTGCCAGATCATCATGACCCCGGAGCTGGACGGTATCGTTGTTGACGTTCCGGACCGTCAGTGGTGA
GAATTCGATCCGAATTCGAGCTCCGTCGACAAGCTTGCGGCCGCACTCGAGCACCACCACCACCACCACT
GAGATCCGGCTGCTAACAAAGCCCGAAAGGAAGCTGAGTTGGCTGCTGCCACCGCTGAGCAATAACTAGC
ATAACCCCTTGGGGCCTCTAAACGGGTCTTGAGGGGTTTTTTGCTGAAAGGAGGAACTATATCCGGAT
