>Addgene plasmid #85096 | p1G108CP20X | addgene partial sequence | sequence record 167187 | T7 5'-TAATACGACTCACTATAGGG-3'
TTCCCCTCTAGAAATAATTTTGTTTAACTTTAAGAAGGAGATATACCATGGGCAGCAGCCATCATCATCA
TCATCACAGCAGCGGCCTGGTGCCGCGCGGCAGCCATATGTTTAAAATTGTGTATCCGAACGCCAAAGAT
TTCTTTAGCTTCATCAACAGCATTACCAACGTTACGGATTCTATCATCCTGAACTTCACCGAAGATGGCA
TCTTCAGTCGTCATCTGACGGAAGATAAAGTGCTGATGGCAATCATGCGCATTCCGAAAGATGTTCTGTC
TGAATACAGTATTGATAGCCCGACCTCTGTGAAACTGGATGTGAGCTCTGTGAAGAAAATTCTGAGCAAA
GCAAGTAGCAAAAAAGCGACGATTGAACTGACCGAAACGGATTCTGGCCTGAAAATCATCATCCGTGATG
AAAAATCTTGCGCCAAAAGTACCATCTACATCAAAGCAGAAAAAGGCCAGGTTGAACAGCTGACGGAACC
GAAAGTGAACCTGGCCGTTAATTTTACCACGGATGAAAGCGTGCTGAACGTTATCGCGGCCGATGTGACC
CTGGTTGGTGAAGAAATGCGTATCAGCACGGAAGAAGATAAAATCAAAATTGAAGCGGGCGAAGAAGGTA
AACGCTATGTGGCCTTTCTGATGAAAGATAAACCGCTGAAAGAACTGAGCATCGATACCTCTGCCTCTAG
TAGCTACAGCGCAGAAATGTTCAAAGATGCGGTGAAAGGCCTGCGTGGTTTTAGTGCGCCGACGATGGTG
TCTTTCGGTGAAAATCTGCCGATGAAAATTGATGTGGAAGCAGTTAGCGGCGGTCACATGATCTTCTGGA
TTGCGCCGCGCCT
