>Addgene plasmid #85096 | p1G108CP20X | addgene partial sequence | sequence record 167189 | T7term 5'-GCTAGTTATTGCTCAGCGG-3'
CTTCCTTTCGGGCTTTGTTAGCAGCCGGATCTCAGTGGTGGTGGTGGTGGTGCTCGAGTGCGGCCGCAAG
CTTGTCGACGGAGCTCGAATTCGGATCGAATTCTCACCACTGACGGTCCGGAACGTCAACAACGATACCG
TCCAGCTCCGGGGTCATGATGATCTGGCAAGACAGACGAGAGTTCGGTTTCAGTTCCGCGGTAACAGATT
CCAGCATACCGATTTCACGTTCGTTAGCAGCCGGAACTTTGTCGGTGAACGCTTCGTTCACGTACACGTG
GCAGGTCGCGCAAGACGCAGAACCACCGCAGTCACCAACGATGTCGTAGATGCCGTTAGAAACTGCCGCC
TGCATCAGAGAAACACCGTCCGCAACGTCCAGTTCGCGACGGGTACCGTCGTGAGAAACGTAAACAACTT
TAGACATAGAGCCACCACCTCCGGGCGGCGGTGGAGGTGGAGGCGGCGGTGGTGGCGGTGGAGGAGGCGG
TGGAGGTGGAGGGGAACCGCCACCTCCCAGGCGCGGCGCAATCCAGAAGATCATGTGACCGCCGCTAACT
GCTTCCACATCAATTTTCATCGGCAGATTTTCACCGAAAGACACCATCGTCGGCGCACTAAAACCACGCA
GGCCTTTCACCGCATCTTTGAACATTTCTGCGCTGTAGCTACTAGAGGCAGAGGTATCGATGCTCAGTTC
TTTCAGCGGTTTATCTTTCATCAGAAAGG
